>Addgene plasmid #236318 | SPINT1-P2 | addgene full sequence | sequence record 469293 | Addgene NGS Result
TTGAAATCCTTTTTTTCTGCGCGTAATCTGCTGCTTGCAAACAAAAAAACCACCGCTACCAGCGGTGGTT
TGTTTGCCGGATCAAGAGCTACCAACTCTTTTTCCGAAGGTAACTGGCTTCAGCAGAGCGCAGATACCAA
ATACTGTCCTTCTAGTGTAGCCGTAGTTAGGCCACCACTTCAAGAACTCTGTAGCACCGCCTACATACCT
CGCTCTGCTAATCCTGTTACCAGTGGCTGCTGCCAGTGGCGATAAGTCGTGTCTTACCGGGTTGGACTCA
AGACGATAGTTACCGGATAAGGCGCAGCGGTCGGGCTGAACGGGGGGTTCGTGCACACAGCCCAGCTTGG
AGCGAACGACCTACACCGAACTGAGATACCTACAGCGTGAGCTATGAGAAAGCGCCACGCTTCCCGAAGG
GAGAAAGGCGGACAGGTATCCGGTAAGCGGCAGGGTCGGAACAGGAGAGCGCACGAGGGAGCTTCCAGGG
GGAAACGCCTGGTATCTTTATAGTCCTGTCGGGTTTCGCCACCTCTGACTTGAGCGTCGATTTTTGTGAT
GCTCGTCAGGGGGGCGGAGCCTATGGAAAAACGCCAGCAACGCGGCCTTTTTACGGTTCCTGGCCTTTTG
CTGGCCTTTTGCTCACATGTTCTTTCCTGCGTTATCCCCTGATTCTGTGGATAACCGTATTACCGCCTTT
GAGTGAGCTGATACCGGTTGGGCGTCGCTTGGTCGGTCATTTCGAATTACCAATGCTTAATCAGTGAGGC
ACCTATCTCAGCGATCTGTCTATTTCGTTCATCCATAGTTGCCTGACTCCCCGTCGTGTAGATAACTACG
ATACGGGAGGGCTTACCATCTGGCCCCAGTGCTGCAATGATACCGCGAGACCCACGCTCACCGGCTCCAG
ATTTATCAGCAATAAACCAGCCAGCCGGAAGGGCCGAGCGCAGAAGTGGTCCTGCAACTTTATCCGCCTC
CATCCAGTCTATTAATTGTTGCCGGGAAGCTAGAGTAAGTAGTTCGCCAGTTAATAGTTTGCGCAACGTT
GTTGCCATTGCTACAGGCATCGTGGTGTCACGCTCGTCGTTTGGTATGGCTTCATTCAGCTCCGGTTCCC
AACGATCAAGGCGAGTTACATGATCCCCCATGTTGTGCAAAAAAGCGGTTAGCTCCTTCGGTCCTCCGAT
AGTTGTCAGAAGTAAGTTGGCCGCAGTGTTATCACTCATGGTTATGGCAGCACTGCATAATTCTCTTACT
GTCATGCCATCCGTAAGATGCTTTTCTGTGACTGGTGAGTACTCAACCAAGTCATTCTGAGAATAGTGTA
TGCGGCGACCGAGTTGCTCTTGCCCGGCGTCAATACGGGATAATACCGCGCCACATAGCAGAACTTTGAA
AGTGCTCATCATTGGAAAACGTTCTTCGGGGCGAAAACTCTCAAGGATCTTACCGCTGTTGAGATCCAGT
TCGATGTAACCCACTCGTGCACCCAACTGATCTTCAGCATCTTTTACTTTCACCAGCGTTTCTGGGTGAG
CAAAAACAGGAAGGCAAAATGCCGCAAAAAAGGGAATAAGGGCGACACGGAAATGTTGAATACTCATACT
CTTCCTTTTTCAATATTATTGAAGCATTTATCAGGGTTATTGTCTCATGAGCGGATACATATTTGAATGT
ATTTAGAAAAATAAACAAATAGGGGTTCCGCGCACATTTCCCCGAAAAGTGCCACCTGACGTCTAAGAAA
CCATTACGTAGAAAGCCAGTCCGCAGAAACGGTGCTGACCCCGGATGAATGTCAGCTACTGGGCTATCTG
GACAAGGGAAAACGCAAGCGCAAAGAGGATCCTTATCGCTATCGATTCACACAAAAAACCAACACACAGA
TGTAATGAAAATAAAGATATTTTATTGCGGCCATCGTGATGGCAGGTTGGGCGTCGCTTGGTCGGTCATT
TCGAACCCCAGAGTCCCGCTCAGAAGAACTCGTCAAGAAGGCGATAGAAGGCGATGCGCTGCGAATCGGG
AGCGGCGATACCGTAAAGCACGAGGAAGCGGTCAGCCCATTCGCCGCCAAGCTCTTCAGCAATATCACGG
GTAGCCAACGCTATGTCCTGATAGCGGTCCGCCACACCCAGCCGGCCACAGTCGATGAATCCAGAAAAGC
GGCCATTTTCCACCATGATATTCGGCAAGCAGGCATCGCCATGGGTCACGACGAGATCCTCGCCGTCGGG
CATGCGCGCCTTGAGCCTGGCGAACAGTTCGGCTGGCGCGAGCCCCTGATGCTCTTCGTCCAGATCATCC
TGATCGACAAGACCGGCTTCCATCCGAGTACGTGCTCGCTCGATGCGATGTTTCGCTTGGTGGTCGAATG
GGCAGGTAGCCGGATCAAGCGTATGCAGCCGCCGCATTGCATCAGCCATGATGGATACTTTCTCGGCAGG
AGCAAGGTGAGATGACAGGAGATCCTGCCCCGGCACTTCGCCCAATAGCAGCCAGTCCCTTCCCGCTTCA
GTGACAACGTCGAGCACAGCTGCGCAAGGAACGCCCGTCGTGGCCAGCCACGATAGCCGCGCTGCCTCGT
CCTGCAGTTCATTCAGGGCACCGGACAGGTCGGTCTTGACAAAAAGAACCGGGCGCCCCTGCGCTGACAG
CCGGAACACGGCGGCATCAGAGCAGCCGATTGTCTGTTGTGCCCAGTCATAGCCGAATAGCCTCTCCACC
CAAGCGGCCGGAGAACCTGCGTGCAATCCATCTTGTTCAATCCCTCCGGAGCCTCCGCCACCTGATCCGC
CACCTCCGCTCCCACCACCGGTCTGCTCGTTCTTCAGCACGCGCTCCACGAAGCTCTTGATGTACTTACC
CATTTCATCTGGAGCGTCCTCCTGGCTGAAGTGGAGGCCCTTCACCTTCACGAACTCGGTGTTAGGGAAC
TTCTTAGCTCCCTCGACAATAGCGTTGGAAAAGAACCCAGGGTCGGACTCGATGAACATCTTAGGCAGAT
CGTCGCTGGCCCGAAGGTAGGCGTTGTAGTTGCGGACAATCTGGACGACGTCGGGCTTGCCTCCCTTAAC
GAGAGGGATCTCGCGAGGCCAGGAGAGGGTAGGCCGTCTAACCTCGCCCTTCTCCTTGAATGGCTCCAGG
TAGGCAGCGAACTCCTCAGGCTCCAGTTTCCGCATGATCTTGCTTGGGAGCATGGTCTCGACGAAGAAGT
TATTCTCAAGCACCATTTTCTCGCCCTCTTCGCTCTTGATCAGGGCGATATCCTCCTCGATGTCAGGCCA
CTCGTCCCAGGACTCGATCACGTCCACGACACTCTCAGCATGGACGATGGCCTTGATCTTGTCTTGGTGC
TCGTAGGAGTAGTGAAAGGCCAGACAAGCCCCCCAGTCGTGGCCCACAAAGATGATTTTCTTTGGAAGGT
TCAGCAGCTCGAACCAAGCGGTGAGGTACTTGTAGTGATCCAGGAGGCGATATGAGCCATTCCCGCTCTT
GCCGGACTTACCCATTCCGATCAGATCAGGGATGATGCATCTAGCCACGGGCTCGATGTGAGGCACGACG
TGCCTCCACAGGTAGCTGGAGGCAGCGTTACCATGCAGAAAAATCACGGCGTTCTCGGCGTGCTTCTCGG
AATCATAGTAGTTGATGAAGGAGTCCAGCACGTTCATTTGCTTGCAGCGAGCCCACCACTGAGGCCCAGT
GATCATGCGTTTGCGTTGCTCGGGGTCGTACACCTTGGAAGCCATGGTGGCTCCAGCCTTTGGTTCGAGA
CTGTTGTGTCAGAAGAATCAAGCTTTTTGCAAAAGCCTAGGCCTCCAAAAAAGCCTCCTCACTACTTCTG
GAATAGCTCAGAGGCCGAGGCGGCCTCGGCCTCTGCATAAATAAAAAAAATTAGTCAGCCATGGGGCGGA
GAATGGGCGGAACTGGGCGGAGTTAGGGGCGGGATGGGCGGAGTTAGGGGCGGGACTATGGTTGCTGACT
AATTGAGATGCATGCTTTGCATACTTCTGCCTGCTGGGGAGCCTGGGGACTTTCCACACCTGGTTGCTGA
CTAATTGAGATGCATGCTTTGCATACTTCTGCCTGCTGGGGAGCCTGGGGACTTTCCACACCCTAACTGA
CACACATTCCACAGCTGGTTCTTTCCGCCTCAGAAGGTACCTAACCAAGTTCCTCTTTCAGAGGTTATTT
CAGGCCATGGTGCTGCGCAGATCCGCGTATGCGGTGTGAAATACCGCACAGATGCGTAAGGAGAAAATAC
CGCATCAGGAAATTGTAAGCGTTAATATTTTGTTAAAATTCGATTTTACCACATTTGTAGAGGTTTTACT
TGCTTAAAAAAACCTCCCACATCTCCCCCTGAACCTGAAACATAAAATGAATGCAATTGTTGTTGTTAAC
TTGTTTATTGCAGCTTATAATGGTTACAAATAAAGCAATAGCATCACAAATTTCACAAATAAAGCATTTT
TTTCACTGCATTCTAGTTGTGGTTTGTCCAAACTCATCAATGTATCTTATCATGTCTGCTCGAAGCGGCC
GCCCCAAGGGGTTATGCTAGTTATTGCTCAGCGGTGGCAGCAGCCAACTCAGCTTCCTTTCGGGCTTTGT
TAGCAGCCGGATCAGCTTGCATGCCTGCAGGTCGACTTGAGCTCAAAGTATGATTTTTTTTTTGGCACCG
GGAGGTAGCTTGAACAAATGCAGGGGTGTGGGTTGGAGTGGCGTGTCTCTACTAAAGGCTCCTGGGAAGG
AGCTCAGAGCCTGGTTGGGGGTGCTGCACTCCAGCGCAGAAGCCAGGGCTTCTGTTGGGAGGGAGACAGC
TAGTCACCTGGGCCCTAACATGGAGGTAGGAGCCAAGGTGCCTGTGCACCCCTAACCCCAACCTCCAAAT
GAGCAGAATTGTGGAGAGCTCAACCACTCAACAGGCTTGTGGAGAGGCTCACACCAGGAAGAAATGCTAC
ACAGCAGCACTGCAGCCTCCCCACACTCGTGGCTCCCGTGGCCCGCTCACTCCTCCCCTCTGGTGGTCAA
ACATGGCACTGCTCTCCAAAGTCAGGGGCCAGGCCAGTTTCGAGAGAGACGATGGGAAAACCTGCTCAAC
AGGGTGGCTGAAGCCTGAACCAGCTGAACAGGACGGTCCCATCACCCCCCAGCAACCTAGTCCCTCTCCT
GGCCCACAGAACAGAGCCAGAAACTCCACAAACCACTTTTATTACCCAGTGGGCGGGCTGGGCTGTGATG
TTGGAGAACCTTGGGGGTGGGGGCTGCGGAATGCAGCTGAGCTTCTCCTGGCTCTGTCTGCTGGTCTAGG
CCAGGGTGGGGCTGATCAAGGGCAGAGAGCTCAATCTTGGGGGAAGAGGAAGAGAGGATAGAGAGGCCAA
ACAGGCCTCTTCCCCTCCTCTTCACCCATGCCACAGCATTAAATAAACAAAAAGCAACTCTTTACAGCAC
AAACTACACAGGGAAGTCCTTCCTCCCAGCCCTGGGCGCACAGCATGGAAGAGGAGCTCGGGAGGACAGG
GTTGGGGCCTCCAGGGTCTGACACCACCCCACTCCTCTTCCTAGCACCATGGGGTAGGGACAGGCAGCTT
TGAACAGAGGAAACAAAACTCCAACTTCCTCCAAACTCCTATGCAGGCAGGTCCATCTAGTCTGGTACTT
CTGGCCCAAGGGTTTTCTGCTCCTTCCAAACCTTTGAGCTTTCTCAGGACGTGAGCTTAGCTGAGACTTC
TCCAAGAGGGGCTGGAGCCCTGGTCTCTGAGGCACAGTGGGCCTGGGAAACAGGCAAGAGTCTGGTTCCA
AAGTTTTTCCCAGCCCAGGCCTCTGCCTTGGCAAGCAGGAAGCAGGGCCAGGTGAGAGCCGGTGAGACCC
AGGCACTCGAGGCTAGCGAGCTCGTTTAAACAACTAGAATTACACGGCGATCTTGCCGCCCTTCTTGGCC
TTAATGAGAATCTCGCGGATCTTGCGGGCGTCCAACTTGCCGGTCAGTCCTTTAGGCACCTCGTCCACGA
ACACAACACCACCGCGCAGCTTCTTGGCGGTTGTAACCTGGCTGGCCACATAGTCCACGATCTCCTTCTC
GGTCATGGTTTTACCGTGTTCCAGCACGACGACTGCGGCGGGCAGCTCGCCGGCATCGTCGTCGGGCAGG
CCGGCGACCCCGGCGTCGAAGATGTTGGGGTGTTGCAGCAGGATGCTCTCCAGTTCGGCTGGGGCTACCT
GGTAGCCCTTGTATTTGATCAGGCTCTTCAGCCGGTCCACGATGAAGAAGTGCTCGTCCTCGTCCCAGTA
GGCGATGTCGCCGCTGTGCAGCCAGCCGTCCTTGTCGATGAGAGCGTTTGTAGCCTCGGGGTTGTTAACG
TAGCCGCTCATGATCATGGGGCCACGGACGCACAGCTCGCCGCGCTGGTTCACACCCAGTGTCTTACCGG
TGTCCAAGTCCACCACCTTAGCCTCGAAGAAGGGCACCACCTTGCCTACTGCGCCAGGCTTGTCGTCCCC
TTCGGGGGTGATCAGAATGGCGCTGGTTGTTTCTGTCAGGCCGTAGCCCTGGCGGATGCCTGGTAGGTGG
AAGCGTTTGGCCACGGCCTCACCTACCTCCTTGCTGAGCGGCGCCCCGCCGCTGGCGATCTCGTGCAAGT
TGCTTAGGTCGTACTTGTCGATGAGAGTGCTCTTAGCGAAGAAGCTAAATAGTGTGGGCACCAGCAGGGC
AGATTGAATCTTATAGTCTTGCAAGCTGCGCAAGAATAGCTCCTCCTCGAAGCGGTACATGAGCACGACC
CGAAAGCCGCAGATCAAGTAGCCCAGCGTGGTGAACATGCCGAAGCCGTGGTGAAATGGCACCACGCTGA
GGATAGCGGTGTCGGGGATGATCTGGTTGCCGAAGATGGGGTCGCGGGCATGACTGAATCGGACACAAGC
GGTGCGGTGCGGTAGGGCTACGCCCTTGGGCAATCCGGTACTGCCACTACTGTTCATGATCAGGGCGATG
GTTTTGTCCCGGTCGAAGCTCTCGGGCACGAAGTCGTACTCGTTGAAGCCGGGTGGCAAATGGGAAGTCA
CGAAGGTGTACATGCTTTGGAAGCCCTGGTAGTCGGTCTTGCTATCCATGATGATGATCTTTTGTATGAT
CGGTAGCTTCTTTTGCACGTTGAGGATCTTTTGCAGCCCTTTCTTGCTCACGAATACGACGGTGGGCTGG
CTGATGCCCATGCTGTTCAGCAGCTCGCGCTCGTTGTAGATGTCGTTAGCTGGGGCCACAGCCACACCGA
TGAACAGGGCACCCAACACGGGCATGAAGAACTGCAAGCTATTCTCGCTGCACACCACGATCCGATGGTT
TGTATTCAGCCCATAGCGCTTCATAGCTTCTGCCAGCCGAACGCTCATCTCGAAGTACTCGGCGTAGGTA
ATGTCCACCTCGATATGTGCGTCGGTAAAGGCGATGGTGCCGGGCACCAGGGCGTAGCGCTTCATGGCTT
TGTGCAGCTGCTCGCCGGCGGTCCCGTCTTCGAGTGGGTAGAATGGCGCTGGGCCCTTCTTAATGTTTTT
GGCATCTTCCATGGTGGCTTTACCAACAGTACCGGATTGCCAAGCTTGGGCTGCAGGTCGAAAGGCCCGG
AGATGAGGAAGAGGAGAACAGCGCGGCAGACGTGCGCTTTTGAAGCGTGCAGAATGCCGGGCCTCCGGAG
GACCTTCGGGCGCCCGCCCCGCCCCTGAGCCCGCCCCTGAGCCCGCCCCCGGACCCACCCCTTCCCAGCC
TCTGAGCCCAGAAAGCGAAGGAGCAAAGCTGCTATTGGCCGCTGCCCCAAAGGCCTACCCGCTTCCATTG
CTCAGCGGTGCTGTCCATCTGCACGAGACTAGTGAGACGTGCTACTTCCATTTGTCACGTCCTGCACGAC
GCGAGCTGCGGGGCGGGGGGGAACTTCCTGACTAGGGGAGGAGTAGAAGGTGGCGCGAAGGGGCCACCAA
AGAACGGAGCCGGTTGGCGCCTACCGGTGGATGTGGAATGTGTGCGAGGCCAGAGGCCACTTGTGTAGCG
CCAAGTGCCCAGCGGGGCTGCTAAAGCGCATGCTCCAGACTGCCTTGGGAAAAGCGCCTCCCCTACCCGG
TAGATCTCGATCCTCTACGCCGGACGCATCGTGGCCGGAGTACTGCGGTTTATCTCGATGGCTACGAGGG
CAGACAGTAAGTGGATTTACCATAATCCCTTAATTGTACGCACCGCTAAAACGCGTTCAGCGCGATCACG
GCAGCAGACAGGTAAAAATGGCAACAAACCACCCGAAAAACTGCCGCAATCGCGCCTGATAAATTTTAAC
CGTATGAATACCTATGCAACCAGAGGGTACAGGCCACATTACCCCCACTTAATCCACTGAAGCTGCCATT
TTTCATGGTTTCACCATCCCAGCGAAGGGCCATCCAGCGTGCGTTCCTGTATTTCCGGACTATAAAAGGA
TCTAGGTGAAGATCCTTTTTGATAATCTCATGACCAAAATCCCTTAACGTGAGTTTTCGTTCCACTGAGC
GTCAGACCCCGTAGAAAAGATCAAAGGATCTTC
Features (pLannotate 1.2.2; 18 found; start..end, strand, type, name):
      1..589     +  rep_origin     ori: high-copy-number ColE1/pMB1/pBR322/pUC origin of replication
    747..1607    -  CDS            AmpR: β-lactamase; bla; confers resistance to ampicillin, carbenicillin, and related antibiotics
   1608..1712    -  promoter       AmpR promoter: bla
   1755..1847    +  CDS            tnpA (fragment): TN5P_ECOLX - Also known as tnp. Experimental evidence at protein level: Swiss-Prot protein existence level 1. Mediates transposition of transposon Tn5 by a 'cut and paste' mechanism. First, the monomeric transposase binds the 19 bp inverted DNA repeats flanking the transposon. Then, dimerization of the DNA- bound transposase creates a synaptic DNA complex. After nicking of the first DNA strand, excision of the transposon proceeds through a series of intermediates. The transposase then mediates the insertion of the transposon at a new site by strand transfer. The activity of the wild- type tran
   1868..1916    -  polyA_signal   poly(A) signal: synthetic polyadenylation signal
   1980..2772    -  CDS            NeoR/KanR (fragment): aminoglycoside phosphotransferase from Tn5; aph(3')-II (or nptII); confers resistance to neomycin, kanamycin, and G418 (Geneticin®)
   2823..3755    -  CDS            hRluc: Renilla luciferase human codon-optimized
   3806..4163    -  promoter       SV40 promoter: SV40 enhancer and early promoter
   4228..4279    +  misc_feature   bom (fragment): basis of mobility region from pBR322
   4280..4312    -  rep_origin     M13 ori (fragment): M13 bacteriophage origin of replication; arrow indicates direction of (+) strand synthesis
   4317..4385    +  CDS            large T antigen (fragment): large T antigen from SV40 (simian virus 40)
   4408..4529    +  polyA_signal   SV40 poly(A) signal: SV40 polyadenylation signal
   4551..4570    -  terminator     T7 terminator (fragment): transcription terminator for bacteriophage T7 RNA polymerase
   4578..4627    -  CDS            SET1 (fragment): solubility-enhancement tag derived from T7 phage gene 10B
   4634..4657    -  misc_feature   MCS (fragment): pUC18/19 multiple cloning site
   5920..7572    -  CDS            luciferase: firefly luciferase synthetic luc2 version of the luciferase gene
   7619..8118    -  promoter       PGK promoter: mouse phosphoglycerate kinase 1 promoter
   8175..8458    -  misc_feature   cer region: ColE1-derived recombination site that helps to maintain plasmids as monomers
