[The description below was written by a language model from this plasmid's Addgene catalogue record and pLannotate feature annotations shown in this document.]
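Description:
SPINT1-P2 is a mammalian dual-luciferase reporter plasmid built on the pmirGLO Dual-Luciferase miRNA Target Expression Vector, carrying a 3' UTR segment of human SPINT1 (also known as HAI1), designated "P2" and inserted by Gibson cloning. It is propagated in E. coli as a high-copy plasmid through a ColE1/pUC-type origin and selected with ampicillin via the β-lactamase gene. A cer region, which helps keep ColE1-type plasmids monomeric, is also annotated. The sequenced record is 8,573 nt.

The primary reporter is the synthetic firefly luciferase luc2, driven by a PGK promoter (annotated as the mouse phosphoglycerate kinase 1 promoter). The feature table leaves a gap of roughly 1.2 kb unannotated between the end of the luc2 coding sequence and the remnants of the multiple cloning site. This is the position where the SPINT1-P2 3' UTR would be expected to sit, although the annotation does not label it, and the record does not define the boundaries of the insert or what "P2" denotes. A second cassette uses the SV40 enhancer/early promoter to express human codon-optimised Renilla luciferase followed by a Tn5 NeoR/KanR sequence and a synthetic poly(A) signal, providing an internal normalisation control and potentially G418 selection in mammalian cells. An SV40 poly(A) signal is also present, and several short fragment hits (tnpA, M13 ori, T7 terminator, SET1) appear to be incidental backbone matches.

Because the 3' UTR is attached to the firefly transcript, changes in the firefly-to-Renilla ratio report post-transcriptional effects of that UTR. The stated purpose is to study how the 3' UTR regulates SPINT1 function, and the associated work concerns alternative polyadenylation in human urothelial differentiation.
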