Addgene plasmid #236318: SPINT1-P2
Purpose: Study the role and mechanism of the 3' UTR in regulating SPINT1-P2 gene function.
Depositing lab: Angela Ting. Depositing organization: University of Texas MD Anderson Cancer Center. Publication: Differentiation in the human urothelia is defined by distinct alternative polyadenylation. Le NB, Sona S, Santo B, Zhang Y, Ou R, Schweickart RA, Kochat V, Padron WI, Rai K, Lee SH, Yi JM, Wessely O, Lee BH, Ting AH. Cell Rep. 2026 Jan 13;45(1):116839. doi: 10.1016/j.celrep.2025.116839. PubMed 41533515.
Backbone
  Vector backbone: pmirGLO Dual-Luciferase miRNA Target Expression Vector
  Vector type: Mammalian Expression
Growth in bacteria
  Bacterial resistance: Ampicillin, 100 μg/mL
  Growth temperature: 37°C
  Growth strain: DH5alpha
  Copy number: High Copy
Gene/Insert
  Gene/Insert name: SPINT1-P2 3'UTR
  Species: H. sapiens (human)
  Entrez Gene: SPINT1 (a.k.a. HAI, HAI1, MANSC2)
  Cloning method: Gibson Cloning
Terms and licenses: Academic/Nonprofit Terms; Industry Terms: Not Available to Industry
How to cite: SPINT1-P2 was a gift from Angela Ting (Addgene plasmid # 236318 ; http://n2t.net/addgene:236318 ; RRID:Addgene_236318)
